>Addgene plasmid #114967 | SERK1 A6_pECIA2 | addgene full sequence | sequence record 296656 | Addgene NGS Result
GTAAAACGACGGCCAGTGAATTAATTCGTTGCAGGACAGGATGTGGTGCCCGATGTGACTAGCTCTTTGC
TGCAGGCCGTCCTATCCTCTGGTTCCGATAAGAGACCCAGAACTCCGGCCCCCCACCGCCCACCGCCACC
CCCATACATATGTGGTACGCAAGTAAGAGTGCCTGCGCATGCCCCATGTGCCCCACCAAGAGCTTTGCAT
CCCATACAAGTCCCCAAAGTGGAGAACCGAACCAATTCTTCGCGGGCAGAACAAAAGCTTCTGCACACGT
CTCCACTCGAATTTGGAGCCGGCCGGCGTGTGCAAAAGAGGTGAATCGAACGAAAGACCCGTGTGTAAAG
CCGCGTTTCCAAAATGTATAAAACCGAGAGCATCTGGCCAATGTGCATCAGTTGTGGTCAGCAGCAAAAT
CAAGTGAATCATCTCAGTGCAACTAAAGGGGGGATCCGATCTCAATATGAAGTTATGCATATTACTGGCC
GTCGTGGCCTTTGTTGGCCTCTCGCTCGGGTCTGCTAATTTGGAAGGTGATGCTTTGCATACTTTGAGGG
TTACTCTAGTTGATCCAAACAATGTCTTGCAGAGCTGGGATCCTACGCTAGTGAATCCTTGCACATGGTT
CCATGTCACTTGCAACAACGAGAACAGTGTCATAAGAGTTGATTTGGGGAATGCAGAGTTATCTGGCCAT
TTAGTTCCAGAGCTTGGTGTGCTCAAGAATTTGCAGTATTTGGAGCTTTACAGTAACAACATAACTGGCC
CGATTCCTAGTAATCTTGGAAATCTGACAAACTTAGTGAGTTTGGATCTTTACTTAAACAGCTTCTCCGG
TCCTATTCCGGAATCATTGGGAAAGCTTTCAAAGCTGAGATTTCTCCGGCTTAACAACAACAGTCTCACT
GGGTCAATTCCTATGTCACTGACCAATATTACTACCCTTCAAGTGTTAGATCTATCAAATAACAGACTCT
CTGGTTCAGTTCCTGACAATGGCTCCTTCTCACTCTTCACACCCATCAGTTTTGCTAATAACTTAGACCT
ATGTGGACCTGTTACAAGTCACCCATGTCCTGGATCTCCCCCGTTTTCTCCTCCACCACCTTTTATTCAA
CCTCCCCCAGTTTCCACCCCGAGTGGGTATGGTCTGGAGGTGCTGTTCCAGGGACCAGGGAGCGACAAAA
CTCACACATGCCCACCGTGCCCAGCACCTGAACTCCTGGGGGGACCGTCAGTCTTCCTCTTCCCCCCAAA
ACCCAAGGACACCCTCATGATCTCCCGGACCCCTGAGGTCACATGCGTGGTGGTGGACGTGAGCCACGAA
GACCCTGAGGTCAAGTTCAACTGGTACGTGGACGGCGTGGAGGTGCATAATGCCAAGACAAAGCCGCGGG
AGGAGCAGTACAACAGCACGTACCGTGTGGTCAGCGTCCTCACCGTCCTGCACCAGGACTGGCTGAATGG
CAAGGAGTACAAGTGCAAGGTCTCCAACAAAGCCCTCCCAGCCCCCATCGAGAAAACCATCTCCAAAGCC
AAAGGGCAGCCCCGAGAACCACAGGTGTACACCCTGCCCCCATCCCGGGAGGAGATGACCAAGAACCAGG
TCAGCCTGACCTGCCTGGTCAAAGGCTTCTATCCCAGCGACATCGCCGTGGAGTGGGAGAGCAATGGGCA
GCCGGAGAACAACTACAAGACCACGCCTCCCGTGCTGGACTCCGACGGCTCCTTCTTCCTCTACAGCAAG
CTCACCGTGGACAAGAGCAGGTGGCAGCAGGGGAACGTCTTCTCATGCTCCGTGATGCATGAGGGTCTGC
ACAACCACTACACGCAGAAGAGCCTCTCCCTGTCTCCGGGTAAATCTAGAGGGCCCTTCGAAGGTAAGCC
TATCCCTAACCCTCTCCTCGGTCTCGATTCTACGCGTACCGGTCATCATCACCATCACCATTGAGTTTAA
ACCCGCTGATCAGCCTCGACTGTGCCTTCTAAGGCCTGAGCTCGCTGATCAGCCTCGATCGAGGATCCAG
ACATGATAAGATACATTGATGAGTTTGGACAAACCACAACTAGAATGCAGTGAAAAAAATGCTTTATTTG
TGAAATTTGTGATGCTATTGCTTTATTTGTAACCATTATAAGCTGCAATAAACAAGTTAACAACAACAAT
TGCATTCATTTTATGTTTCAGGTTCAGGGGGAGGTGTGGGAGGTTTTTTAAAGCAAGTAAAACCTCTACA
AATGTGGTATGGCTGATTATGATCAGTCGACCTGCAGGCATGCAAGCTTGGCGTAATCATGGTCATAGCT
GTTTCCTGTGTGAAATTGTTATCCGCTCACAATTCCACACAACATACGAGCCGGAAGCATAAAGTGTAAA
GCCTGGGGTGCCTAATGAGTGAGCTAACTCACATTAATTGCGTTGCGCTCACTGCCCGCTTTCCAGTCGG
GAAACCTGTCGTGCCAGCTGCATTAATGAATCGGCCAACGCGCGGGGAGAGGCGGTTTGCGTATTGGGCG
CTCTTCCGCTTCCTCGCTCACTGACTCGCTGCGCTCGGTCGTTCGGCTGCGGCGAGCGGTATCAGCTCAC
TCAAAGGCGGTAATACGGTTATCCACAGAATCAGGGGATAACGCAGGAAAGAACATGTGAGCAAAAGGCC
AGCAAAAGGCCAGGAACCGTAAAAAGGCCGCGTTGCTGGCGTTTTTCCATAGGCTCCGCCCCCCTGACGA
GCATCACAAAAATCGACGCTCAAGTCAGAGGTGGCGAAACCCGACAGGACTATAAAGATACCAGGCGTTT
CCCCCTGGAAGCTCCCTCGTGCGCTCTCCTGTTCCGACCCTGCCGCTTACCGGATACCTGTCCGCCTTTC
TCCCTTCGGGAAGCGTGGCGCTTTCTCATAGCTCACGCTGTAGGTATCTCAGTTCGGTGTAGGTCGTTCG
CTCCAAGCTGGGCTGTGTGCACGAACCCCCCGTTCAGCCCGACCGCTGCGCCTTATCCGGTAACTATCGT
CTTGAGTCCAACCCGGTAAGACACGACTTATCGCCACTGGCAGCAGCCACTGGTAACAGGATTAGCAGAG
CGAGGTATGTAGGCGGTGCTACAGAGTTCTTGAAGTGGTGGCCTAACTACGGCTACACTAGAAGAACAGT
ATTTGGTATCTGCGCTCTGCTGAAGCCAGTTACCTTCGGAAAAAGAGTTGGTAGCTCTTGATCCGGCAAA
CAAACCACCGCTGGTAGCGGTGGTTTTTTTGTTTGCAAGCAGCAGATTACGCGCAGAAAAAAAGGATCTC
AAGAAGATCCTTTGATCTTTTCTACGGGGTCTGACGCTCAGTGGAACGAAAACTCACGTTAAGGGATTTT
GGTCATGAGATTATCAAAAAGGATCTTCACCTAGATCCTTTTAAATTAAAAATGAAGTTTTAAATCAATC
TAAAGTATATATGAGTAAACTTGGTCTGACAGTTACCAATGCTTAATCAGTGAGGCACCTATCTCAGCGA
TCTGTCTATTTCGTTCATCCATAGTTGCCTGACTCCCCGTCGTGTAGATAACTACGATACGGGAGGGCTT
ACCATCTGGCCCCAGTGCTGCAATGATACCGCGAGACCCACGCTCACCGGCTCCAGATTTATCAGCAATA
AACCAGCCAGCCGGAAGGGCCGAGCGCAGAAGTGGTCCTGCAACTTTATCCGCCTCCATCCAGTCTATTA
ATTGTTGCCGGGAAGCTAGAGTAAGTAGTTCGCCAGTTAATAGTTTGCGCAACGTTGTTGCCATTGCTAC
AGGCATCGTGGTGTCACGCTCGTCGTTTGGTATGGCTTCATTCAGCTCCGGTTCCCAACGATCAAGGCGA
GTTACATGATCCCCCATGTTGTGCAAAAAAGCGGTTAGCTCCTTCGGTCCTCCGATCGTTGTCAGAAGTA
AGTTGGCCGCAGTGTTATCACTCATGGTTATGGCAGCACTGCATAATTCTCTTACTGTCATGCCATCCGT
AAGATGCTTTTCTGTGACTGGTGAGTACTCAACCAAGTCATTCTGAGAATAGTGTATGCGGCGACCGAGT
TGCTCTTGCCCGGCGTCAATACGGGATAATACCGCGCCACATAGCAGAACTTTAAAAGTGCTCATCATTG
GAAAACGTTCTTCGGGGCGAAAACTCTCAAGGATCTTACCGCTGTTGAGATCCAGTTCGATGTAACCCAC
TCGTGCACCCAACTGATCTTCAGCATCTTTTACTTTCACCAGCGTTTCTGGGTGAGCAAAAACAGGAAGG
CAAAATGCCGCAAAAAAGGGAATAAGGGCGACACGGAAATGTTGAATACTCATACTCTTCCTTTTTCAAT
ATTATTGAAGCATTTATCAGGGTTATTGTCTCATGAGCGGATACATATTTGAATGTATTTAGAAAAATAA
ACAAATAGGGGTTCCGCGCACATTTCCCCGAAAAGTGCCACCTGACGTCTAAGAAACCATTATTATCATG
ACATTAACCTATAAAAATAGGCGTATCACGAGGCCCTTTCGTCTCGCGCGTTTCGGTGATGACGGTGAAA
ACCTCTGACACATGCAGCTCCCGGAGACGGTCACAGCTTGTCTGTAAGCGGATGCCGGGAGCAGACAAGC
CCGTCAGGGCGCGTCAGCGGGTGTTGGCGGGTGTCGGGGCTGGCTTAACTATGCGGCATCAGAGCAGATT
GTACTGAGAGTGCACCATATGCGGTGTGAAATACCGCACAGATGCGTAAGGAGAAAATACCGCATCAGGC
GCCATTCGCCATTCAGGCTGCGCAACTGTTGGGAAGGGCGATCGGTGCGGGCCTCTTCGCTATTACGCCA
GCTGGCGAAAGGGGGATGTGCTGCAAGGCGATTAAGTTGGGTAACGCCAGGGTTTTCCCAGTCACGACGT
T
Features (pLannotate 1.2.2; 18 found; start..end, strand, type, name):
     23..449     +  promoter       MT promoter: Drosophila metallothionein promoter
    467..520     +  sig_peptide    BiP signal sequence: Drosophila BiP signal sequence
    479..1156    +  CDS            SERK1 (fragment): SERK1_ARATH - Experimental evidence at protein level: Swiss-Prot protein existence level 1. Dual specificity kinase acting on both serine/threonine- and tyrosine-containing substrates. Phosphorylates BRI1 on 'Ser-887' and CDC48 on at least one threonine residue and on 'Ser-41'. Confers embryogenic competence. Acts redundantly with SERK2 as a control point for sporophytic development controlling male gametophyte production. Involved in the brassinolide signaling pathway. Probably required during small peptide (e.g. RGF1) signaling (Probable). Involved in the perception of phytosulfokine and sub
   1184..1864    +  CDS            IGHG1 (fragment): IGHG1_HUMAN - Experimental evidence at protein level: Swiss-Prot protein existence level 1. Constant region of immunoglobulin heavy chains. Immunoglobulins, also known as antibodies, are membrane-bound or secreted glycoproteins produced by B lymphocytes. In the recognition phase of humoral immunity, the membrane-bound immunoglobulins serve as receptors which, upon binding of a specific antigen, trigger the clonal expansion and differentiation of B lymphocytes into immunoglobulins- secreting plasma cells. Secreted immunoglobulins mediate the effector phase of humoral immunity, which results in
   1883..1924    +  CDS            V5 tag: epitope tag from simian virus 5
   2024..2158    -  polyA_signal   SV40 poly(A) signal: SV40 polyadenylation signal
   2181..2265    -  CDS            large T antigen (fragment): large T antigen from SV40 (simian virus 40)
   2265..2289    +  misc_feature   MCS (fragment): pUC18/19 multiple cloning site
   2326..2342    -  protein_bind   lac operator: The lac repressor binds to the lac operator to inhibit transcription in E. coli. This inhibition can be relieved by adding lactose or isopropyl-β-D-thiogalactopyranoside (IPTG). lac repressor encoded by lacI
   2350..2380    -  promoter       lac promoter: promoter for the E. coli lac operon
   2395..2416    -  protein_bind   CAP binding site: CAP binding activates transcription in the presence of cAMP. E. coli catabolite activator protein
   2429..2521    -  CDS            lacI (fragment): lac repressor; lacI; The lac repressor binds to the lac operator to inhibit transcription in E. coli. This inhibition can be relieved by adding lactose or isopropyl-β-D-thiogalactopyranoside (IPTG).
   2704..3292    -  rep_origin     ori: high-copy-number ColE1/pMB1/pBR322/pUC origin of replication
   3463..4323    -  CDS            AmpR: β-lactamase; bla; confers resistance to ampicillin, carbenicillin, and related antibiotics
   4324..4428    -  promoter       AmpR promoter: bla
   4523..4558    +  CDS            rop (fragment): Rop protein, which maintains plasmids at low copy number; rop
   4660..4759    +  misc_feature   bom (fragment): basis of mobility region from pBR322
   4765..21      -  CDS            lacZα (fragment) (across the origin): LacZα fragment of β-galactosidase; lacZ fragment
