[The description below was written by a language model from this plasmid's Addgene catalogue record and pLannotate feature annotations shown in this document.]
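Description:
SERK1 A6_pECIA2 is an insect-cell expression plasmid of about 4.9 kb, built on the pECIA2 backbone, for producing a secreted, tagged form of the extracellular domain of the Arabidopsis thaliana leucine-rich repeat receptor kinase SERK1 (AT1G71830). In E. coli it is maintained as a high-copy plasmid through a ColE1/pUC-type origin and selected with ampicillin via the β-lactamase gene. The remaining bacterial elements annotated in the backbone (lac promoter/operator, and fragments of lacZα, lacI, rop and bom) are vestiges of the parental cloning vector and have no stated role in the design.

The expression cassette is driven by the Drosophila metallothionein promoter, which is induced by copper sulfate in Drosophila cell culture. Downstream, a Drosophila BiP signal sequence directs the product into the secretory pathway. It is followed by the SERK1 ectodomain fragment, which was inserted by ligation-independent cloning and lacks the kinase domain. The ectodomain is fused at its C terminus to a human IgG1 Fc region, a V5 epitope and, according to the catalogue entry, a hexahistidine tag, although the feature table does not annotate the His tag separately. An SV40 polyadenylation signal is annotated downstream of the cassette, in the reverse orientation.

The Fc fusion marks this as the "bait" construct in an extracellular interaction assay. It is meant to be paired with the corresponding pECIA14 prey vector to test ectodomain–ectodomain binding. The plasmid belongs to a collection used to map the extracellular interaction network of Arabidopsis LRR receptor kinases.
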