Addgene plasmid #114967: SERK1 A6_pECIA2
Purpose: Bait vector SERK1 A6_pECIA2 should be used with prey vector SERK1 A6_pECIA14.
Depositing lab: Youssef Belkhadir. Depositing organization: Gregor Mendel Institute of Molecular Plant Biology. Publication: An extracellular network of Arabidopsis leucine-rich repeat receptor kinases. Smakowska-Luzan E, Mott GA, Parys K, Stegmann M, Howton TC, Layeghifard M, Neuhold J, Lehner A, Kong J, Grunwald K, Weinberger N, Satbhai SB, Mayer D, Busch W, Madalinski M, Stolt-Bergner P, Provart NJ, Mukhtar MS, Zipfel C, Desveaux D, Guttman DS, Belkhadir Y. Nature. 2018 Jan 18;553(7688):342-346. doi: 10.1038/nature25184. Epub 2018 Jan 10. PubMed 29320478.
Backbone
  Vector backbone: pECIA2
  Backbone manufacturer: Chris Garcia (Addgene plasmid # 47032)
  Vector type: Insect Expression
Growth in bacteria
  Bacterial resistance: Ampicillin, 100 μg/mL
  Growth temperature: 37°C
  Growth strain: DH5alpha
  Copy number: High Copy
Gene/Insert
  Gene/Insert name: AT1G71830
  Species: A. thaliana (mustard weed)
  Entrez Gene: SERK1 (a.k.a. AT1G71830, ATSERK1, F14O23.21, F14O23_21, SOMATIC EMBRYOGENESIS RECEPTOR-LIKE KINASE 1, somatic embryogenesis receptor-like kinase 1)
  Promoter: Metallothionein (Copper-Inducible)
  Tag / fusion protein: Fc, V5 and hexahistidine tags (C terminal on backbone)
  Cloning method: Ligation Independent Cloning
Terms and licenses: Academic/Nonprofit Terms; Industry Terms: Not Available to Industry
Depositor comments: Plasmid for secreted expression in Drosophila cell culture by induction via CuSO4. Insert is an extracellular domain of indicated LRR-RK, C-terminally tagged with Fc, V5 and hexahistidine tags. Insert Protein Sequence: SANLEGDALHTLRVTLVDPNNVLQSWDPTLVNPCTWFHVTCNNENSVIRVDLGNAELSGHLVPELGVLKNLQYLELYSNNITGPIPSNLGNLTNLVSLDLYLNSFSGPIPESLGKLSKLRFLRLNNNSLTGSIPMSLTNITTLQVLDLSNNRLSGSVPDNGSFSLFTPISFANNLDLCGPVTSHPCPGSPPFSPPPPFIQPPPVSTPSGYG
How to cite: SERK1 A6_pECIA2 was a gift from Youssef Belkhadir (Addgene plasmid # 114967 ; http://n2t.net/addgene:114967 ; RRID:Addgene_114967)
